Addgene plasmid #174222: pPU-HSA-miR30-MDA5
Purpose: All-in-one control rescue-MDA5 shRNA knockdown vector
Depositing lab: Jeremy Luban. Depositing organization: University of Massachusetts, Worcester. Publication: IFIH1 (MDA5) is required for innate immune detection of intron-containing RNA expressed from the HIV-1 provirus. Guney MH, Nagalekshmi K, McCauley SM, Carbone C, Aydemir O, Luban J. Proc Natl Acad Sci U S A. 2024 Jul 16;121(29):e2404349121. doi: 10.1073/pnas.2404349121. Epub 2024 Jul 10. PubMed 38985764.
Backbone
  Vector backbone: pPU-miR30
  Vector type: Mammalian Expression, Lentiviral, RNAi
  Selectable markers: Puromycin
Growth in bacteria
  Bacterial resistance: Ampicillin, 100 μg/mL
  Growth temperature: 30°C
  Growth strain: NEB Stable
  Copy number: High Copy
Gene/Insert
  Gene/Insert name: HSA (alt name: CD24)
  gRNA/shRNA sequence: TTTATACATCATCTTCTCTCGG
  Species: M. musculus (mouse)
  Promoter: SFFV
  Cloning method: Restriction Enzyme; 5′ cloning site unknown (unknown if destroyed)
Terms and licenses: Academic/Nonprofit Terms; Industry Terms: Not Available to Industry
Depositor comments: This plasmid expresses an shRNA targeting human MDA5 and expresses mouse HSA as a rescue control. Please visit https://doi.org/10.1101/2023.11.17.567619 for bioRxiv preprint.
How to cite: pPU-HSA-miR30-MDA5 was a gift from Jeremy Luban (Addgene plasmid # 174222 ; http://n2t.net/addgene:174222 ; RRID:Addgene_174222)
