[The description below was written by a language model from this plasmid's Addgene catalogue record and pLannotate feature annotations shown in this document.]
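Description:
pPU-HSA-miR30-MDA5 is an HIV-1-based lentiviral transfer vector built on the pPU-miR30 backbone, designed to combine shRNA knockdown, drug selection and expression of a rescue-position protein in a single transcript. In bacteria it is maintained through a high-copy ColE1/pUC-type origin and an ampicillin resistance gene. The viral portion begins with a CMV enhancer/promoter driving a truncated 5' LTR, so genomic RNA can be produced in packaging cells without Tat. This is followed by the Ψ packaging signal with a gag fragment, the Rev response element and a cPPT/CTS. A second truncated LTR annotation downstream of the cargo corresponds to the 3' LTR. An SV40 promoter is also annotated in the backbone, but the record does not state its role.

The payload is driven by the SFFV LTR promoter. The annotated reading frames run contiguously: puromycin N-acetyltransferase, then a ubiquitin sequence, then mouse Cd24 (HSA, heat-stable antigen). This arrangement suggests a fusion polyprotein in which cleavage after ubiquitin would release the downstream protein, although the record does not explicitly describe this mechanism. Immediately after the coding region sit human miR-30a 5' and 3' flanking sequences, which frame an shRNA directed against human MDA5 (IFIH1) so that it is processed as an artificial microRNA from the same Pol II transcript.

According to the depositor, HSA serves here as a control occupying the rescue position, so the vector knocks down MDA5 without restoring it. It therefore acts as a comparator for all-in-one knockdown-and-rescue constructs. The associated study examined the role of MDA5 in innate immune detection of intron-containing RNA from the HIV-1 provirus. Transduced mammalian cells are selected with puromycin.
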