Features (pLannotate 1.2.2; 21 found; start..end, strand, type, name):
    501..728     +  CDS            UBIQ_CERCA: Experimental evidence at protein level: Swiss-Prot protein existence level 1. Ubiquitin exists either covalently attached to another protein, or free (unanchored). When covalently bound, it is conjugated to target proteins via an isopeptide bond either as a monomer (monoubiquitin), a polymer linked via different Lys residues of the ubiquitin (polyubiquitin chains) or a linear polymer linked via the initiator Met of the ubiquitin (linear polyubiquitin chains). Polyubiquitin chains, when attached to a target protein, have different functions depending on the Lys residue of the ubiquitin that is
    729..956     +  CDS            Cd24: CD24_MOUSE - Also known as Cd24a, Ly-52. Experimental evidence at protein level: Swiss-Prot protein existence level 1. May have a pivotal role in cell differentiation of different cell types. May have a specific role in early thymocyte development. Signaling could be triggered by the binding of a lectin-like ligand to the CD24 carbohydrates, and transduced by the release of second messengers derived from the GPI-anchor. Modulates B-cell activation responses (By similarity). In association with SIGLEC10 may be involved in the selective suppression of the immune response to danger- associated mo
    984..1029    +  ncRNA          5' miR-30a (fragment): sequence upstream of the 71-nt precursor of the human miR-30a microRNA (Zeng et al., 2002) miRNA
   1099..1124    +  ncRNA          3' miR-30a (fragment): sequence downstream of the 71-nt precursor of the human miR-30a microRNA (Zeng et al., 2002) miRNA
   1154..1173    +  misc_feature   cPPT/CTS (fragment): central polypurine tract and central termination sequence of HIV-1
   1205..1385    +  LTR            5' LTR (truncated): truncated 5' long terminal repeat (LTR) from HIV-1
   1456..2044    -  rep_origin     ori: high-copy-number ColE1/pMB1/pBR322/pUC origin of replication
   2215..3075    -  CDS            AmpR: β-lactamase; bla; confers resistance to ampicillin, carbenicillin, and related antibiotics
   3076..3180    -  promoter       AmpR promoter: bla
   3239..3291    -  misc_feature   bom (fragment): basis of mobility region from pBR322
   3453..3782    +  promoter       SV40 promoter: SV40 enhancer and early promoter
   3794..4173    +  enhancer       CMV enhancer: human cytomegalovirus immediate early enhancer
   4174..4373    +  promoter       CMV promoter: human cytomegalovirus (CMV) immediate early promoter
   4391..4571    +  LTR            5' LTR (truncated): truncated 5' long terminal repeat (LTR) from HIV-1
   4618..4743    +  misc_feature   HIV-1 Ψ: packaging signal of human immunodeficiency virus type 1
   4727..5065    +  CDS            HIV-1 gag (fragment): gag protein from human immunodeficiency virus 1; gag
   5240..5473    +  misc_feature   RRE: The Rev response element (RRE) of HIV-1 allows for Rev-dependent mRNA export from the nucleus to the cytoplasm.
   5850..5950    +  CDS            Rev (fragment): human immunodeficiency virus 1 (HIV-1) Rev protein; rev; enhances nuclear export of unspliced and incompletely spliced viral mRNAs
   6000..6117    +  misc_feature   cPPT/CTS: central polypurine tract and central termination sequence of HIV-1
   6254..6661    +  promoter       SFFV promoter: spleen focus-forming virus long terminal repeat (LTR) promoter
   6676..500     +  CDS            PuroR (across the origin): puromycin N-acetyltransferase; pac from Streptomyces alboniger; confers resistance to puromycin
>Addgene plasmid #174222 | pPU-HSA-miR30-MDA5 | addgene full sequence | sequence record 343750 | Addgene NGS Result
CGCGCCACACCGTGGACCCGGACCGCCACATCGAGCGGGTCACCGAGCTGCAAGAACTCTTCCTCACGCG
CGTCGGGCTCGACATCGGCAAGGTGTGGGTCGCGGACGACGGCGCCGCGGTGGCGGTCTGGACCACGCCG
GAGAGCGTCGAAGCGGGGGCGGTGTTCGCCGAGATCGGCCCGCGCATGGCCGAGTTGAGCGGTTCCCGGC
TGGCCGCGCAGCAACAGATGGAAGGCCTCCTGGCGCCGCACCGGCCCAAGGAGCCCGCGTGGTTCCTGGC
CACCGTCGGCGTCTCGCCCGACCACCAGGGCAAGGGTCTGGGCAGCGCCGTCGTGCTCCCCGGAGTGGAG
GCGGCCGAGCGCGCCGGGGTGCCCGCCTTCCTGGAGACCTCCGCGCCCCGCAACCTCCCCTTCTACGAGC
GGCTCGGCTTCACCGTCACCGCCGACGTCGAGGTGCCCGAAGGACCGCGCACCTGGTGCATGACCCGCAA
GCCCGGTGCCATGCAGATCTTTGTGAAGACCCTCACTGGCAAAACCATCACCCTTGAGGTCGAGCCCAGT
GACACCATTGAGAATGTCAAAGCCAAAATTCAAGACAAGGAGGGTATCCCACCTGACCAGCAGCGTCTGA
TATTTGCCGGCAGACAGCTGGAGGATGGCCGCACTCTCTCAGACTACAACATCCAGAAAGAGTCCACCCT
GCACCTGGTGCTGAGCCTGCGAGGTGGCATGGGCAGAGCTATGGTGGCCAGGCTAGGGCTGGGGTTGCTG
CTTCTGGCACTGCTCCTACCCACACAGATTTACTGCAACCAAACATCTGTTGCACCCTTTCCTGGCAACC
AGAATATCTCTGCTTCCCCAAATCCAAGTAATGCTACCACCAGAGGGGGTGGCAGCTCCCTCCAGTCCAC
AGCTGGTCTGCTGGCACTGTCCCTCAGCCTGCTACATCTGTACTGTTGATCTAGAGGATCCGCGGCCGCC
TTCTTAACCCAACAGAAGGCTCGAGAAGGTATATTGCTGTTGACAGTGAGCGACGAGAGAAGATGATGTA
TAAATAGTGAAGCCACAGATGTATTTATACATCATCTTCTCTCGGTGCCTACTGCCTCGGACTTCAAGGG
GCTAGAATTCGGCAGCTGTAGATCTTAGCCACTTTTTAAAAGAAAAGGGGGGACTGGAAGGGCTAACTGC
ATCCGGACTGTACTGGGTCTCTCTGGTTAGACCAGATCTGAGCCTGGGAGCTCTCTGGCTAACTAGGGAA
CCCACTGCTTAAGCCTCAATAAAGCTTGCCTTGAGTGCTTCAAGTAGTGTGTGCCCGTCTGTTGTGTGAC
TCTGGTAACTAGAGATCCCTCAGACCCTTTTAGTCAGTGTGGAAAATCTCTAGCAGGGCCCGTTTCATGT
GAGCAAAAGGCCAGCAAAAGGCCAGGAACCGTAAAAAGGCCGCGTTGCTGGCGTTTTTCCATAGGCTCCG
CCCCCCTGACGAGCATCACAAAAATCGACGCTCAAGTCAGAGGTGGCGAAACCCGACAGGACTATAAAGA
TACCAGGCGTTTCCCCCTGGAAGCTCCCTCGTGCGCTCTCCTGTTCCGACCCTGCCGCTTACCGGATACC
TGTCCGCCTTTCTCCCTTCGGGAAGCGTGGCGCTTTCTCATAGCTCACGCTGTAGGTATCTCAGTTCGGT
GTAGGTCGTTCGCTCCAAGCTGGGCTGTGTGCACGAACCCCCCGTTCAGCCCGACCGCTGCGCCTTATCC
GGTAACTATCGTCTTGAGTCCAACCCGGTAAGACACGACTTATCGCCACTGGCAGCAGCCACTGGTAACA
GGATTAGCAGAGCGAGGTATGTAGGCGGTGCTACAGAGTTCTTGAAGTGGTGGCCTAACTACGGCTACAC
TAGAAGAACAGTATTTGGTATCTGCGCTCTGCTGAAGCCAGTTACCTTCGGAAAAAGAGTTGGTAGCTCT
TGATCCGGCAAACAAACCACCGCTGGTAGCGGTGGTTTTTTTGTTTGCAAGCAGCAGATTACGCGCAGAA
AAAAAGGATCTCAAGAAGATCCTTTGATCTTTTCTACGGGGTCTGACGCTCAGTGGAACGAAAACTCACG
TTAAGGGATTTTGGTCATGAGATTATCAAAAAGGATCTTCACCTAGATCCTTTTAAATTAAAAATGAAGT
TTTAAATCAATCTAAAGTATATATGAGTAAACTTGGTCTGACAGTTACCAATGCTTAATCAGTGAGGCAC
CTATCTCAGCGATCTGTCTATTTCGTTCATCCATAGTTGCCTGACTCCCCGTCGTGTAGATAACTACGAT
ACGGGAGGGCTTACCATCTGGCCCCAGTGCTGCAATGATACCGCGAGACCCACGCTCACCGGCTCCAGAT
TTATCAGCAATAAACCAGCCAGCCGGAAGGGCCGAGCGCAGAAGTGGTCCTGCAACTTTATCCGCCTCCA
TCCAGTCTATTAATTGTTGCCGGGAAGCTAGAGTAAGTAGTTCGCCAGTTAATAGTTTGCGCAACGTTGT
TGCCATTGCTACAGGCATCGTGGTGTCACGCTCGTCGTTTGGTATGGCTTCATTCAGCTCCGGTTCCCAA
CGATCAAGGCGAGTTACATGATCCCCCATGTTGTGCAAAAAAGCGGTTAGCTCCTTCGGTCCTCCGATCG
TTGTCAGAAGTAAGTTGGCCGCAGTGTTATCACTCATGGTTATGGCAGCACTGCATAATTCTCTTACTGT
CATGCCATCCGTAAGATGCTTTTCTGTGACTGGTGAGTACTCAACCAAGTCATTCTGAGAATAGTGTATG
CGGCGACCGAGTTGCTCTTGCCCGGCGTCAATACGGGATAATACCGCGCCACATAGCAGAACTTTAAAAG
TGCTCATCATTGGAAAACGTTCTTCGGGGCGAAAACTCTCAAGGATCTTACCGCTGTTGAGATCCAGTTC
GATGTAACCCACTCGTGCACCCAACTGATCTTCAGCATCTTTTACTTTCACCAGCGTTTCTGGGTGAGCA
AAAACAGGAAGGCAAAATGCCGCAAAAAAGGGAATAAGGGCGACACGGAAATGTTGAATACTCATACTCT
TCCTTTTTCAATATTATTGAAGCATTTATCAGGGTTATTGTCTCATGAGCGGATACATATTTGAATGTAT
TTAGAAAAATAAACAAATAGGGGTTCCGCGCACATTTCCCCGAAAAGTGCCACCTGACGTCGACGGATCG
GGAGATCTCCCGATCCCCTATGGTGCACTCTCAGTACAATCTGCTCTGATGCCGCATAGTTAAGCCAGTA
TCTGCTCCCTGCTTGTGTGTTGGAGGTCGCTGAGTAGTGCGCGAGCAAAATTTAAGCTACAACAAGGCAA
GGCTTGACCGACAATTGCATGAAGAATCTGCTTAGGGTTAGGCGTTTTGCGCTGCTTCGCGATGTACGGG
CCAGATATACGCGCTGTGGAATGTGTGTCAGTTAGGGTGTGGAAAGTCCCCAGGCTCCCCAGCAGGCAGA
AGTATGCAAAGCATGCATCTCAATTAGTCAGCAACCAGGTGTGGAAAGTCCCCAGGCTCCCCAGCAGGCA
GAAGTATGCAAAGCATGCATCTCAATTAGTCAGCAACCATAGTCCCGCCCCTAACTCCGCCCATCCCGCC
CCTAACTCCGCCCAGTTCCGCCCATTCTCCGCCCCATGGCTGACTAATTTTTTTTATTTATGCAGAGGCC
GAGGCCGCCTCTGCCTCTGAGCTATTCCAGAAGTAGTGAGGAGGCTTTTTTGGAGGCCTAGGCTTTTGCA
AAAAGCTCGCGTTGACATTGATTATTGACTAGTTATTAATAGTAATCAATTACGGGGTCATTAGTTCATA
GCCCATATATGGAGTTCCGCGTTACATAACTTACGGTAAATGGCCCGCCTGGCTGACCGCCCAACGACCC
CCGCCCATTGACGTCAATAATGACGTATGTTCCCATAGTAACGCCAATAGGGACTTTCCATTGACGTCAA
TGGGTGGAGTATTTACGGTAAACTGCCCACTTGGCAGTACATCAAGTGTATCATATGCCAAGTACGCCCC
CTATTGACGTCAATGACGGTAAATGGCCCGCCTGGCATTATGCCCAGTACATGACCTTATGGGACTTTCC
TACTTGGCAGTACATCTACGTATTAGTCATCGCTATTACCATGGTGATGCGGTTTTGGCAGTACATCAAT
GGGCGTGGATAGCGGTTTGACTCACGGGGATTTCCAAGTCTCCACCCCATTGACGTCAATGGGAGTTTGT
TTTGGCACCAAAATCAACGGGACTTTCCAAAATGTCGTAACAACTCCGCCCCATTGACGCAAATGGGCGG
TAGGCGTGTACGGTGGGAGGTCTATATAAGCAGCGCGTTTTGCCTGTACTGGGTCTCTCTGGTTAGACCA
GATCTGAGCCTGGGAGCTCTCTGGCTAACTAGGGAACCCACTGCTTAAGCCTCAATAAAGCTTGCCTTGA
GTGCTTCAAGTAGTGTGTGCCCGTCTGTTGTGTGACTCTGGTAACTAGAGATCCCTCAGACCCTTTTAGT
CAGTGTGGAAAATCTCTAGCAGTGGCGCCCGAACAGGGACTTGAAAGCGAAAGGGAAACCAGAGGAGCTC
TCTCGACGCAGGACTCGGCTTGCTGAAGCGCGCACGGCAAGAGGCGAGGGGCGGCGACTGGTGAGTACGC
CAAAAATTTTGACTAGCGGAGGCTAGAAGGAGAGAGATGGGTGCGAGAGCGTCAGTATTAAGCGGGGGAG
AATTAGATCGCGATGGGAAAAAATTCGGTTAAGGCCAGGGGGAAAGAAAAAATATAAATTAAAACATATA
GTATGGGCAAGCAGGGAGCTAGAACGATTCGCAGTTAATCCTGGCCTGTTAGAAACATCAGAAGGCTGTA
GACAAATACTGGGACAGCTACAACCATCCCTTCAGACAGGATCAGAAGAACTTAGATCATTATATAATAC
AGTAGCAACCCTCTATTGTGTGCATCAAAGGATAGAGATAAAAGACACCAAGGAAGCTTTAGACAAGATA
GAGGAAGAGCAAAACAAAAGTAAGACCACCGCACAGCAAGCGGCCGGCCGCTGATCTTCAGACCTGGAGG
AGGAGATATGAGGGACAATTGGAGAAGTGAATTATATAAATATAAAGTAGTAAAAATTGAACCATTAGGA
GTAGCACCCACCAAGGCAAAGAGAAGAGTGGTGCAGAGAGAAAAAAGAGCAGTGGGAATAGGAGCTTTGT
TCCTTGGGTTCTTGGGAGCAGCAGGAAGCACTATGGGCGCAGCGTCAATGACGCTGACGGTACAGGCCAG
ACAATTATTGTCTGGTATAGTGCAGCAGCAGAACAATTTGCTGAGGGCTATTGAGGCGCAACAGCATCTG
TTGCAACTCACAGTCTGGGGCATCAAGCAGCTCCAGGCAAGAATCCTGGCTGTGGAAAGATACCTAAAGG
ATCAACAGCTCCTGGGGATTTGGGGTTGCTCTGGAAAACTCATTTGCACCACTGCTGTGCCTTGGAATGC
TAGTTGGAGTAATAAATCTCTGGAACAGATTTGGAATCACACGACCTGGATGGAGTGGGACAGAGAAATT
AACAATTACACAAGCTTAATACACTCCTTAATTGAAGAATCGCAAAACCAGCAAGAAAAGAATGAACAAG
AATTATTGGAATTAGATAAATGGGCAAGTTTGTGGAATTGGTTTAACATAACAAATTGGCTGTGGTATAT
AAAATTATTCATAATGATAGTAGGAGGCTTGGTAGGTTTAAGAATAGTTTTTGCTGTACTTTCTATAGTG
AATAGAGTTAGGCAGGGATATTCACCATTATCGTTTCAGACCCACCTCCCAACCCCGAGGGGACCCGACA
GGCCCGAAGGAATAGAAGAAGAAGGTGGAGAGAGAGACAGAGACAGATCCATTCGATTAGTGAACGGATC
GGCACTGCGTGCGCCAATTCTGCAGACAAATGGCAGTATTCATCCACAATTTTAAAAGAAAAGGGGGGAT
TGGGGGGTACAGTGCAGGGGAAAGAATAGTAGACATAATAGCAACAGACATACAAACTAAAGAATTACAA
AAACAAATTACAAAAATTCAAAATTTTCGGGTTTATTACAGGGACAGCAGAGATCCAGTTTGGTTAATTA
ACTGCAGCCCCGATAAAATAAAAGATTTTATTTAGTCTCCAGAAAAAGGGGGGAATGAAAGACCCCACCT
GTAGGTTTGGCAAGCTAGCTGCAGTAACGCCATTTTGCAAGGCATGGAAAAATACCAAACCAAGAATAGA
GAAGTTCAGATCAAGGGCGGGTACATGAAAATAGCTAACGTTGGGCCAAACAGGATATCTGCGGTGAGCA
GTTTCGGCCCCGGCCCGGGGCCAAGAACAGATGGTCACCGCAGTTTCGGCCCCGGCCCGAGGCCAAGAAC
AGATGGTCCCCAGATATGGCCCAACCCTCAGCAGTTTCTTAAGACCCATCAGATGTTTCCAGGCTCCCCC
AAGGACCTGAAATGACCCTGCGCCTTATTTGAATTAACCAATCAGCCTGCTTCTCGCTTCTGTTCGCGCG
CTTCTGCTTCCCGAGCTCTATAAAAGAGCTCACAACCCCTCACTCGGCGCGCCAGTCCTCCGACAGACTG
AGTCGCCCGGGGGTCTAGTGCCACCATGACCGAGTACAAGCCCACGGTGCGCCTCGCCACCCGCGACGAC
GTCCCCCGGGCCGTACGCACCCTCGCCGCCGCGTTCGCCGACTACCCCGCCA
